Addgene plasmid #168664: pDONR223 HCoV-NL63 S_nostop
Purpose: Gateway-compatible Entry vector
Depositing lab: Fritz Roth. Depositing organization: Sinai Health System. Publication: A resource of human coronavirus protein-coding sequences in a flexible, multipurpose Gateway Entry clone collection. Weller B, Lin CW, Pogoutse O, Sauer M, Marin-de la Rosa N, Strobel A, Young V, Knapp JJ, Rayhan A, Falter C, Kim DK, Roth FP, Falter-Braun P. G3 (Bethesda). 2023 Jul 5;13(7):jkad105. doi: 10.1093/g3journal/jkad105. PubMed 37267226.
Backbone
  Vector backbone: pDONR223
  Backbone manufacturer: Rual et al, Genome Res. 14:2128-2135, 2004.
  Backbone size w/o insert (bp): 5005
  Vector type: Other
Growth in bacteria
  Bacterial resistance: Spectinomycin, 50 μg/mL
  Growth temperature: 37°C
  Growth strain: DH5alpha
  Copy number: Unknown
Gene/Insert
  Gene/Insert name: S
  Species: Other
  Insert size (bp): 4071
  Entrez Gene: HCNV63gp2 (a.k.a. HCNV63gp2)
  Cloning method: Gateway Cloning
  Sequencing primers: 5′ m13-For; 3′ m13-Rev
Resource information
  A portion of this plasmid was derived from a plasmid made by: Falter-Braun Lab
Terms and licenses: Academic/Nonprofit Terms; Industry Terms
How to cite: pDONR223 HCoV-NL63 S_nostop was a gift from Fritz Roth (Addgene plasmid # 168664 ; http://n2t.net/addgene:168664 ; RRID:Addgene_168664)
