[The description below was written by a language model from this plasmid's Addgene catalogue record.]
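Description:
pDONR223 HCoV-NL63 S_nostop is a Gateway Entry clone built on the pDONR223 donor backbone and carrying the spike (S) open reading frame of human coronavirus NL63 as an insert of about 4.1 kb. It is a bacterial cloning and shuttle plasmid rather than an expression vector. It is propagated in standard E. coli cloning strains such as DH5alpha under spectinomycin selection, and the record lists its copy number as unknown. The insert was introduced by Gateway recombination, so in the finished Entry clone it would be expected to sit between attL recombination sites, although no feature table is provided to confirm the exact elements present. M13 forward and reverse primer sites flank the insert and are used for sequence verification. No promoter driving the insert is recorded, which is consistent with an Entry vector, where expression signals are supplied by the Destination vector.

The "nostop" designation indicates that the S coding sequence lacks its native stop codon. After an LR reaction into a suitable Destination vector, the ORF can therefore be read through into a C-terminal tag, reporter or fusion domain. The record does not mention any tags or fusion partners within the Entry clone itself. The plasmid belongs to a collection of human coronavirus protein-coding sequences assembled as a flexible, multipurpose Gateway resource. Its role is to serve as a source from which the NL63 spike ORF can be moved quickly and in frame into whichever expression, interaction-assay or localisation vectors a user needs.
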