>Addgene plasmid #168664 | pDONR223 HCoV-NL63 S_nostop | depositor partial sequence | sequence record 326873 | Inserted CDS without stop codon
ATGAAACTTTTCTTGATTTTGCTTGTTTTGCCCCTGGCCTCTTGCTTTTTCACATGTAATAGTAATGCTA
ATCTCTCTATGTTACAATTAGGTGTTCCTGACAATTCTTCAACTATTGTTACGGGTTTATTGCCAACTCA
TTGGTTTTGTGCTAATCAGAGTACATCTGTTTACTCAGCCAATGGTTTCTTTTATATTGATGTTGGTAAT
CACCGTAGTGCTTTTGCGCTCCATACTGGTTATTATGATGCTAATCAGTATTATATTTATGTTACTAATG
AAATAGGCTTAAATGCTTCTGTTACTCTTAAGATTTGTAAGTTTAGTAGAAACACTACTTTTGATTTTTT
AAGTAATGCTTCTAGTTCTTTTGACTGTATAGTTAATTTGTTATTTACAGAACAGTTAGGTGCGCCTTTG
GGCATAACTATATCTGGTGAAACTGTGCGTCTGCATTTATATAATGTAACTCGTACTTTTTATGTGCCAG
CAGCTTATAAACTTACTAAACTTAGTGTTAAATGTTACTTTAACTATTCCTGTGTTTTTAGTGTTGTCAA
CGCCACCGTTACTGTGAATGTCACCACACATAATGGCCGTGTAGTTAACTACACTGTTTGTGATGATTGT
AATGGTTATACTGATAACATATTTTCTGTTCAACAGGATGGCCGCATTCCTAATGGTTTCCCTTTTAATA
ATTGGTTTTTGTTAACTAATGGTTCCACACTAGTGGACGGGGTCTCTAGACTTTATCAACCACTCCGTTT
AACTTGTTTATGGCCTGTACCTGGTCTTAAATCTTCAACTGGTTTTGTTTATTTTAATGCCACTGGTTCT
GATGTTAATTGTAACGGCTATCAACATAATTCTGTTGTTGATGTTATGCGTTACAATCTTAACTTCAGTG
CTAATTCTTTGGACAATCTCAAGAGTGGTGTTATAGTTTTTAAAACTTTACAGTACGATGTTTTGTTTTA
TTGTAGTAATTCTTCCTCAGGTGTTCTTGACACCACAATACCTTTTGGCCCGTCCTCTCAACCTTATTAC
TGTTTTATAAACAGCACTATCAACACTACTCATGTTAGCACTTTTGTGGGTATTTTACCACCCACTGTGC
GTGAAATTGTTGTTGCTAGAACTGGCCAGTTTTATATTAATGGTTTTAAGTATTTCGATTTGGGTTTCAT
AGAAGCTGTCAATTTTAATGTCACGACTGCTAGCGCCACAGATTTTTGGACGGTTGCATTTGCTACTTTT
GTTGATGTTTTGGTTAATGTTAGTGCAACTAACATTCAAAACTTACTTTATTGCGATTCTCCATTTGAAA
AGTTGCAGTGTGAGCACTTGCAGTTTGGATTGCAGGATGGTTTTTATTCTGCAAATTTTCTTGATGATAA
TGTTTTGCCTGAGACTTATGTTGCACTCCCCATTTATTATCAACACACGGACATAAATTTTACTGCAACT
GCATCTTTTGGTGGTTCTTGTTATGTTTGTAAACCACACCAGGTTAATATATCTCTTAATGGTAACACTT
CAGTGTGTGTTAGAACATCTCATTTTTCAATTAGGTATATTTATAACCGCGTTAAGAGTGGTTCACCAGG
TGACTCTTCATGGCACATTTATTTAAAGAGTGGCACTTGTCCATTTTCTTTTTCTAAGTTAAATAATTTT
CAAAAGTTCAAGACTATTTGTTTCTCAACCGTCGAAGTGCCTGGTAGTTGTAATTTTCCGCTTGAAGCCA
CCTGGCATTACACTTCTTATACTATTGTTGGTGCTTTGTATGTTACTTGGTCTGAAGGTAATTCTATTAC
TGGTGTACCTTATCCTGTCTCTGGTATTCGTGAGTTTAGTAATTTAGTTTTAAATAATTGTACCAAATAT
AATATTTATGATTATGTTGGTACTGGAATTATACGTTCTTCAAACCAGTCACTTGCTGGTGGTATTACAT
ATGTTTCTAACTCTGGTAATTTACTTGGTTTTAAAAATGTTTCCACTGGTAACATTTTTATTGTGACACC
ATGTAACCAACCAGACCAAGTAGCTGTTTATCAACAAAGCATTATTGGTGCCATGACCGCTGTTAATGAG
TCTAGATATGGCTTGCAAAACTTACTACAGTTACCTAACTTTTATTATGTTAGTAATGGTGGTAACAATT
GCACTACGGCCGTTATGACTTATTCTAATTTTGGTATTTGTGCTGATGGTTCTTTGATTCCTGTTCGTCC
GCGTAATTCTAGTGATAATGGTATTTCAGCCATAATCACTGCTAATTTATCCATTCCTTCTAACTGGACT
ACTTCAGTTCAAGTTGAGTACCTCCAAATTACTAGTACTCCAATAGTTGTTGATTGTGCTACTTATGTGT
GTAATGGTAACCCTCGCTGTAAGAATCTACTTAAGCAGTATACTTCTGCTTGTAAAACTATTGAAGATGC
CTTACGACTTAGTGCTCATTTGGAAACTAATGATGTTAGTAGTATGCTAACTTTCGATAGCAATGCTTTT
AGTTTGGCTAATGTTACTAGTTTTGGAGATTATAACCTTTCTAGTGTTTTACCTCAGAGAAACATTCGTT
CAAGCCGTATAGCAGGACGTAGTGCTTTGGAAGATTTGTTGTTTAGCAAAGTTGTTACATCTGGTTTGGG
TACTGTTGATGTTGACTATAAGTCTTGTACTAAAGGTCTTTCTATTGCTGACCTTGCTTGTGCTCAGTAC
TACAATGGCATAATGGTTTTGCCAGGTGTTGCTGATGCTGAACGTATGGCCATGTACACAGGTTCTCTTA
TAGGTGGCATGGTGCTCGGAGGTCTTACATCAGCAGCCGCCATACCTTTTTCTTTGGCACTGCAAGCACG
ACTTAACTATGTTGCTTTACAAACTGATGTGCTTCAAGAAAATCAGAAAATTTTGGCTGCATCATTTAAT
AAGGCTATTAATAATATTGTTGCTTCTTTTAGTAGCGTTAATGATGCTATTACACAAACTGCAGAGGCTA
TACATACTGTTACTATTGCACTTAATAAGATTCAGGATGTTGTTAATCAACAGGGTAGTGCTCTTAACCA
TCTCACTTCACAATTGAGACATAATTTTCAGGCCATTTCTAATTCAATTCAGGCTATTTATGACCGGCTT
GATTCAATTCAAGCCGATCAACAAGTTGACAGATTAATTACTGGACGGCTTGCAGCTTTGAATGCATTTG
TTTCCCAAGTTTTGAATAAATATACTGAAGTTCGTGGTTCAAGACGCTTAGCACAGCAGAAGATTAATGA
ATGTGTCAAGTCACAATCTAATAGATATGGTTTTTGTGGCAATGGCACTCACATCTTTTCAATCGTCAAC
TCAGCTCCAGATGGTTTGCTTTTTCTTCATACTGTTTTGCTGCCAACTGATTACAAGAATGTAAAGGCGT
GGTCTGGTATCTGTGTTGATGGCATTTATGGCTATGTTCTGCGTCAACCTAACTTGGTTCTTTATTCTGA
TAATGGTGTCTTTCGTGTAACTTCCAGGGTCATGTTTCAACCTCGCTTACCTGTTTTGTCTGATTTTGTG
CAAATATATAATTGTAATGTTACTTTTGTTAACATATCTCGTGTTGAGTTACATACTGTCATACCTGACT
ACGTTGATGTTAATAAAACATTACAAGAGTTTGCACAAAACTTACCAAAGTATGTTAAGCCTAATTTTGA
CTTGACTCCTTTTAATTTAACATATCTTAATTTGAGTTCTGAGTTGAAGCAACTCGAAGCTAAAACTGCT
AGTCTTTTTCAAACTACTGTTGAATTACAAGGTCTTATTGATCAGATTAACAGTACATATGTTGATTTGA
AGTTGCTTAATAGGTTTGAAAATTATATCAAATGGCCTTGGTGGGTTTGGCTCATTATTTCTGTTGTTTT
TGTTGTATTGTTGAGTCTTCTTGTGTTTTGTTGTCTTTCTACAGGTTGTTGTGGTTGTTGCAATTGTTTA
ACTTCATCAATGCGAGGCTGTTGTGATTGTGGTTCAACTAAACTTCCTTATTACGAATTTGAAAAGGTCC
ACGTTCAATAA
